Addgene plasmid #187599: pMBEC8
Purpose: Base editing plasmid, constitutively expressing cytosine base editor and cas6. Contains GFP, flanked by BsaI restriction sites to introduce spacer and gRNAs. Apramycin resistance
Depositing lab: Pablo Ivan Nikel. Depositing organization: Danmarks Tekniske Universitet. Publication: Modular (de)construction of complex bacterial phenotypes by CRISPR/nCas9-assisted, multiplex cytidine base-editing. Volke DC, Martino RA, Kozaeva E, Smania AM, Nikel PI. Nat Commun. 2022 May 31;13(1):3026. doi: 10.1038/s41467-022-30780-z. PubMed 35641501.
Backbone
  Vector backbone: pnCas9PA-BEC
  Backbone manufacturer: Quanjiang Ji (Addgene plasmid # 113349)
  Backbone size w/o insert (bp): 5000
  Total vector size (bp): 12200
  Vector type: Bacterial Expression
Growth in bacteria
  Bacterial resistance: Apramycin, 25 μg/mL
  Growth temperature: 37°C
  Growth strain: DH5alpha
  Copy number: High Copy
Gene/Insert
  Gene/Insert name: nCas9-BEC-UGI; cas6f, gfp (alt name: csy4)
  Promoter: trc
  Cloning method: Ligation Independent Cloning
  Sequencing primers: 5′ TTAGACTCTCGTTTGGATTGC; 3′ ACTGCCGGTTCTCCGAATTGCAG
Terms and licenses: Academic/Nonprofit Terms; Industry Terms: Not Available to Industry
How to cite: pMBEC8 was a gift from Pablo Ivan Nikel (Addgene plasmid # 187599 ; http://n2t.net/addgene:187599 ; RRID:Addgene_187599)
