[The description below was written by a language model from this plasmid's Addgene catalogue record and pLannotate feature annotations shown in this document.]
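Description:
pMBEC8 is a bacterial expression plasmid of about 12.2 kb for CRISPR-guided, multiplex cytidine base editing, derived from the pnCas9PA-BEC backbone. It carries two replication systems: a high-copy ColE1/pUC-type origin for propagation in E. coli, and the pRO1600 oriV with its Rep protein, a broad-host-range replicon from Pseudomonas aeruginosa that allows maintenance in Pseudomonas-type hosts. Selection is by apramycin through the aac(3)IV acetyltransferase gene. A sacB gene with its native promoter region is also annotated; sacB is commonly used for sucrose counter-selection, which would allow plasmid curing after editing, although the record does not state this use. A short β-lactamase fragment, a pBR322 bom fragment and a mutant FRT fragment appear to be remnants of earlier cloning steps.

The editor is a fusion of rat APOBEC1 cytidine deaminase, the Streptococcus pyogenes Cas9 D10A nickase and the phage PBS2 uracil-DNA glycosylase inhibitor (UGI). The deaminase converts cytosine to uracil within the guide-targeted window, the nickase cuts one strand, and UGI blocks uracil excision so that the C-to-T change is retained. A Pseudomonas rpsL leader lies immediately upstream of this open reading frame, and the record describes expression as constitutive. A trc promoter with a lac operator fragment precedes cas6f (csy4), an endoribonuclease that cleaves a precursor transcript into individual guide RNA units, which enables several guides to be expressed from one array. A second trc promoter drives superfolder GFP followed by an S. pyogenes gRNA scaffold. The GFP is flanked by BsaI sites and is replaced when spacers and gRNAs are inserted, so loss of fluorescence presumably marks successful clones.
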