Features (pLannotate 1.2.2; 20 found; start..end, strand, type, name):
   2506..2754    +  CDS            UGI: UNGI_BPPB2 - Experimental evidence at protein level: Swiss-Prot protein existence level 1. This protein binds specifically and reversibly to the host uracil-DNA glycosylase, preventing removal of uracil residues from PBS2 DNA by the host uracil-excision repair system. From Bacillus phage PBS2 (Bacteriophage PBS2).
   2756..2776    -  protein_bind   FRT (mutant) (fragment): FRT site with a mutation in the core sequence (Azam et al., 1997) FLP recombinase from the Saccharomyces cerevisiae 2μ plasmid
   2993..3793    +  CDS            ApmR: aminoglycoside 3-N-acetyltransferase type IV ; aac(3)IV; confers resistance to apramycin (Paget and Davies, 1996)
   4094..4445    -  rep_origin     pRO1600 oriV: broad-host-range origin of replication from Pseudomonas aeruginosa plasmid pRO1600; requires the pRO1600 Rep protein for replication (West et al., 1994)
   4459..5279    +  CDS            pRO1600 Rep (fragment): replication protein for the broad-host-range plasmid pRO1600 from Pseudomonas aeruginosa&nbsp
   5279..5433    +  CDS            bla(M) (fragment): β-lactamase lacking the signal sequence; bla(M); allows cytosolic expression of β-lactamase
   5463..5557    +  terminator     lambda t0 terminator: transcription terminator from phage lambda
   5645..6233    +  rep_origin     ori: high-copy-number ColE1/pMB1/pBR322/pUC origin of replication
   6323..6359    +  misc_feature   bom (fragment): basis of mobility region from pBR322
   6385..7803    -  CDS            sacB: SACB_BACSU - Experimental evidence at protein level: Swiss-Prot protein existence level 1. From Bacillus subtilis (strain 168).
   7804..8179    -  promoter       sacB promoter (fragment): sacR; sacB promoter and control region
   8183..8212    +  promoter       trc promoter: strong E. coli promoter; hybrid between the trp and lac UV5 promoters
   8239..8952    +  CDS            Superfolder GFP: Superfolder GFP is a basic (constitutively fluorescent) green fluorescent protein published in 2005, derived from Aequorea victoria. It is reported to be a very rapidly-maturing weak dimer.
   8963..9038    +  misc_RNA       gRNA scaffold: guide RNA scaffold for the Streptococcus pyogenes CRISPR/Cas9 system
   9073..9102    +  promoter       trc promoter: strong E. coli promoter; hybrid between the trp and lac UV5 promoters
   9106..9128    +  protein_bind   lac operator (fragment): The lac repressor binds to the lac operator to inhibit transcription in E. coli. This inhibition can be relieved by adding lactose or isopropyl-β-D-thiogalactopyranoside (IPTG). lac repressor encoded by lacI
   9179..9739    +  CDS            cas6f: CAS6_PSEAB - Also known as csy4. Experimental evidence at protein level: Swiss-Prot protein existence level 1. CRISPR (clustered regularly interspaced short palindromic repeat) is an adaptive immune system that provides protection against mobile genetic elements (viruses, transposable elements and conjugative plasmids). CRISPR clusters contain sequences complementary to antecedent mobile elements and target invading nucleic acids. CRISPR clusters are transcribed and processed into CRISPR RNA (crRNA). Processes pre-crRNA into individual crRNA units. Absolutely required for crRNA production or s
   9778..9899    +  ncRNA          rpsL pseudo: Accession: RF01773 - Pseudomonas rpsL leader
   9900..10586   +  CDS            Apobec1: ABEC1_RAT - Experimental evidence at protein level: Swiss-Prot protein existence level 1. Catalytic component of the apolipoprotein B mRNA editing enzyme complex which is responsible for the postranscriptional editing of a CAA codon for Gln to a UAA codon for stop in the APOB mRNA. May also play a role in the epigenetic regulation of gene expression by participating in DNA demethylation. From Rattus norvegicus (Rat).
  10635..2494    +  CDS            Cas9(D10A) (fragment) (across the origin): nickase mutant of the Cas9 endonuclease from the Streptococcus pyogenes Type II CRISPR/Cas system generates RNA-guided single strand nicks in DNA due to the D10A mutation in the RuvC catalytic domain
>Addgene plasmid #187599 | pMBEC8 | addgene full sequence | sequence record 367572 | Addgene NGS Result
GCATTTCTTTCAGGTGAACAGAAGAAAGCCATTGTTGATTTACTCTTCAAAACAAATCGAAAAGTAACCG
TTAAGCAATTAAAAGAAGATTATTTCAAAAAAATAGAATGTTTTGATAGTGTTGAAATTTCAGGAGTTGA
AGATAGATTTAATGCTTCATTAGGTACCTACCATGATTTGCTAAAAATTATTAAAGATAAAGATTTTTTG
GATAATGAAGAAAATGAAGATATCTTAGAGGATATTGTTTTAACATTGACCTTATTTGAAGATAGGGAGA
TGATTGAGGAAAGACTTAAAACATATGCTCACCTCTTTGATGATAAGGTGATGAAACAGCTTAAACGTCG
CCGTTATACTGGTTGGGGACGTTTGTCTCGAAAATTGATTAATGGTATTAGGGATAAGCAATCTGGCAAA
ACAATATTAGATTTTTTGAAATCAGATGGTTTTGCCAATCGCAATTTTATGCAGCTGATCCATGATGATA
GTTTGACATTTAAAGAAGACATTCAAAAAGCACAAGTGTCTGGACAAGGCGATAGTTTACATGAACATAT
TGCAAATTTAGCTGGTAGCCCTGCTATTAAAAAAGGTATTTTACAGACTGTAAAAGTTGTTGATGAATTG
GTCAAAGTAATGGGGCGGCATAAGCCAGAAAATATCGTTATTGAAATGGCACGTGAAAATCAGACAACTC
AAAAGGGCCAGAAAAATTCGCGAGAGCGTATGAAACGAATCGAAGAAGGTATCAAAGAATTAGGAAGTCA
GATTCTTAAAGAGCATCCTGTTGAAAATACTCAATTGCAAAATGAAAAGCTCTATCTCTATTATCTCCAA
AATGGAAGAGACATGTATGTGGACCAAGAATTAGATATTAATCGTTTAAGTGATTATGATGTCGATCACA
TTGTTCCACAAAGTTTCCTTAAAGACGATTCAATAGACAATAAGGTCTTAACGCGTTCTGATAAAAATCG
TGGTAAATCGGATAACGTTCCAAGTGAAGAAGTAGTCAAAAAGATGAAAAACTATTGGAGACAACTTCTA
AACGCCAAGTTAATCACTCAACGTAAGTTTGATAATTTAACGAAAGCTGAACGTGGAGGTTTGAGTGAAC
TTGATAAAGCTGGTTTTATCAAACGCCAATTGGTTGAAACTCGCCAAATCACTAAGCATGTGGCACAAAT
TTTGGATAGTCGCATGAATACTAAATACGATGAAAATGATAAACTTATTCGAGAGGTTAAAGTGATTACC
TTAAAATCTAAATTAGTTTCTGACTTCCGAAAAGATTTCCAATTCTATAAAGTACGTGAGATTAACAATT
ACCATCATGCCCATGATGCGTATCTAAATGCCGTCGTTGGAACTGCTTTGATTAAGAAATATCCAAAACT
TGAATCGGAGTTTGTCTATGGTGATTATAAAGTTTATGATGTTCGTAAAATGATTGCTAAGTCTGAGCAA
GAAATAGGCAAAGCAACCGCAAAATATTTCTTTTACTCTAATATCATGAACTTCTTCAAAACAGAAATTA
CACTTGCAAATGGAGAGATTCGCAAACGCCCTCTAATCGAAACTAATGGGGAAACTGGAGAAATTGTCTG
GGATAAAGGGCGAGATTTTGCCACAGTGCGCAAAGTATTGTCCATGCCCCAAGTCAATATTGTCAAGAAA
ACAGAAGTACAGACAGGCGGATTCTCCAAGGAGTCAATTTTACCAAAAAGAAATTCGGACAAGCTTATTG
CTCGTAAAAAAGACTGGGATCCAAAAAAATATGGTGGTTTTGATAGTCCAACGGTAGCTTATTCAGTCCT
AGTGGTTGCTAAGGTGGAAAAAGGGAAATCGAAGAAGTTAAAATCCGTTAAAGAGTTACTAGGGATCACA
ATTATGGAAAGAAGTTCCTTTGAAAAAAATCCGATTGACTTTTTAGAAGCTAAAGGATATAAGGAAGTTA
AAAAAGACTTAATCATTAAACTACCTAAATATAGTCTTTTTGAGTTAGAAAACGGTCGTAAACGGATGCT
GGCTAGTGCCGGAGAATTACAAAAAGGAAATGAGCTGGCTCTGCCAAGCAAATATGTGAATTTTTTATAT
TTAGCTAGTCATTATGAAAAGTTGAAGGGTAGTCCAGAAGATAACGAACAAAAACAATTGTTTGTGGAGC
AGCATAAGCATTATTTAGATGAGATTATTGAGCAAATCAGTGAATTTTCTAAGCGTGTTATTTTAGCAGA
TGCCAATTTAGATAAAGTTCTTAGTGCATATAACAAACATAGAGACAAACCAATACGTGAACAAGCAGAA
AATATTATTCATTTATTTACGTTGACGAATCTTGGAGCTCCCGCTGCTTTTAAATATTTTGATACAACAA
TTGATCGTAAACGATATACGTCTACAAAAGAAGTTTTAGATGCCACTCTTATCCATCAATCCATCACTGG
TCTTTATGAAACACGCATTGATTTGAGTCAGCTAGGAGGTGACTCCGGCGGCTCCACCAACCTGTCCGAC
ATCATCGAGAAGGAGACTGGCAAGCAGCTGGTCATCCAGGAGTCCATCCTGATGCTGCCGGAGGAAGTCG
AGGAAGTCATCGGCAACAAGCCCGAGTCCGACATCCTGGTCCACACCGCCTACGACGAGTCCACCGACGA
GAACGTCATGCTGCTGACCTCGGACGCCCCCGAGTACAAGCCCTGGGCCCTGGTCATCCAGGACTCCAAC
GGCGAGAACAAGATCAAGATGCTGTGAACTTCGGAATAGGAACTTCAAGATCCCCTGATTCCCTTTGTCA
ACAGCAATGGATCGAACTCACGGTAACTGATGCCGTATTTGCAGTACCAGCGTACGGCCCACAGAATGAT
GTCACGCTGAAAATGCCGGCCTTTGAATGGGTTCATGTGCAGCTCCATAAGCAAAAGGGGATGATAAGTT
TATCACCACCGACTATTTGCAACAGTGCCGTTGATCGTGCTATGATCGACTGATGTCATCAGCGGTGGAG
TGCAATGTCGTGCAATACGAATGGCGAAAAGCCGAGCTCATCGGTCAGCTTCTCAACCTTGGGGTTACCC
CCGGCGGTGTGCTGCTGGTCCACAGCTCCTTCCGTAGCGTCCGGCCCCTCGAAGATGGGCCACTTGGACT
GATCGAGGCCCTGCGTGCTGCGCTGGGTCCGGGAGGGACGCTCGTCATGCCCTCGTGGTCAGGTCTGGAC
GACGAGCCGTTCGATCCTGCCACGTCGCCCGTTACACCGGACCTTGGAGTTGTCTCTGACTCATTCTGGC
GCCTGCCAAATGTAAAGCGCAGCGCCCATCCATTTGCCTTTGCGGCAGCGGGGCCACAGGCAGAGCAGAT
CATCTCTGATCCATTGCCCCTGCCACCTCACTCGCCTGCAAGCCCGGTCGCCCGTGTCCATGAACTCGAT
GGGCAGGTACTTCTCCTCGGCGTGGGACACGATGCCAACACGACGCTGCATCTTGCCGAGTTGTTGGCAA
AGGTTCCCTATGGGGTGCCGAGACACTGCACCATTCTTCAGGATGGCAAGTTGGTACGCGTCGATTATCT
CGAGAATGACCACTGCTGTGAGCGCTTTGCCTTGGCGGACAGGTGGCTCAAGGAGAAGAGCCTTCAGAAG
GAAGGTCCAGTCGGTCATGCCTTTGCTCGGTTGATCCGCTCCCGCGACATTGTGGCGACAGCCCTGGGTC
AACTGGGCCGAGATCCGTTGATCTTCCTGCATCCGCCAGAGGCGGGATGCGAAGAATGCGATGCCGCTCG
CCAGTCGATTGGCTGACAATTCGTTCAAGCCGAGATCAGCTTCCCGGCCGCGGAGTTGTTCGGTAAATTG
TCACAACGCCGCGGCCAATTCGAGAGTTTTCGTTCCACTGAGCGTCAGACCCCAATTACACGCCACTGGC
TGTGCTTGCTGGGGTGACGGTGGCAACGGTGGCGGCCTTGCTGGGCTATCGCGTTGGAAAGAAACGAGGG
AAAGGGGACTGATAAACCGGTCTTAGCCCCTCCCCTTGGTGTCCAACCGCTCTGTAGGCCTCTCAGGCGC
CGCTGGTGCCGCTGGTTGGACGCCAAGGGTGAATCCGCCTCGATACCCTGATTACTCGCTTCCTGCGCCC
TCTCAGGCGGCGATAGGGGACTGGTAAAACGGGGATTGCCCAGACGCCTCCCCCGCCCCTTCAGGGGCAC
AAATGCGGCCCCAACGGGGCCACGTAGTGGTGCGTTTTTTGCGTTTCCACCCTTTTCTTCCTTTTCCCTT
TTAAACCTTTTAGGACGTCTACAGGCCACGTAATCCGTGGCCTGTAGAGTTTAAAAAGGGACGGATTTGT
TGCCATTAAGGGACGGATTTGTTGTTAAGAAGGGACGGATTTGTTGTTGTAAAGGGACGGATTTGTTGTA
TTGTGGGACGCAGATACAGTGTCCCCTTATACACAAGGAATGTCGAACGTGGCCTCACCCCCAATGGTTT
ACAAAAGCAATGCCCTGGTCGAGGCCGCGTATCGCCTCAGTGTTCAGGAACAGCGGATCGTTCTGGCCTG
TATTAGCCAGGTGAAGAGGAGCGAGCCTGTCACCGATGAAGTGATGTATTCAGTGACGGCGGAGGACATA
GCGACGATGGCGGGTGTCCCTATCGAATCTTCCTACAACCAGCTCAAAGAAGCGGCCCTGCGCCTGAAAC
GGCGGGAAGTCCGGTTAACCCAAGAGCCCAATGGCAAGGGGAAAAGACCGAGTGTGATGATTACCGGCTG
GGTGCAAACAATCATCTACCGGGAGGGTGAGGGCCGTGTAGAACTCAGGTTCACCAAAGACATGCTGCCG
TACCTGACGGAACTCACCAAACAGTTCACCAAATACGCCTTGGCTGACGTGGCCAAGATGGACAGCACCC
ACGCGATCAGGCTTTACGAGCTGCTCATGCAATGGGACAGCATCGGCCAGCGCGAAATAGAAATTGACCA
GCTGCGAAAGTGGTTTCAACTGGAAGGCCGGTATCCCTCGATCAAGGACTTCAAGTTGCGAGTGCTTGAT
CCAGCCGTGACGCAGATCAACGAGCACAGCCCGCTACAGGTGGAGTGGGCGCAGCGAAAGACCGGGCGCA
AGGTCACACATCTGTTGTTCAGTTTTGGACCGAAGAAGCCCGCCAAGGCGGTGGGTAAGGCCCCAGCGAA
GCGCAAGGCCGGGAAGATTTCAGATGCTGAGATCGCGAAACAGGCTCGCCCTGGTGAGACATGGGAAGCG
GCCCGCGCTCGACTAACCCAGATGCCGCTTGCGCAAACTATTAACTGGCGAACTACTTACTCTAGCTTCC
CGGCAACAATTAATAGACTGGATGGAGGCGGATAAAGTTGCAGGACCACTTCTGCGCTCGGCCCTTCCGG
CTGGCTGGTTTATTGCTGATAAATCTGGAGCCGGTGAGCGTGGCGGGACTCTGGGGTTCGAGAGCTCGCT
TGGACTCCTGTTGATAGATCCAGTAATGACCTCAGAACTCCATCTGGATTTGTTCAGAACGCTCGGTTGC
CGCCGGGCGTTTTTTATTGGTGAGAATCCAAGCACTAGTCATGACCAAAATCCCTTAACGTGAGTTTTCG
TTCCACTGAGCGTCAGACCCCGTAGAAAAGATCAAAGGATCTTCTTGAGATCCTTTTTTTCTGCGCGTAA
TCTGCTGCTTGCAAACAAAAAAACCACCGCTACCAGCGGTGGTTTGTTTGCCGGATCAAGAGCTACCAAC
TCTTTTTCCGAAGGTAACTGGCTTCAGCAGAGCGCAGATACCAAATACTGTCCTTCTAGTGTAGCCGTAG
TTAGGCCACCACTTCAAGAACTCTGTAGCACCGCCTACATACCTCGCTCTGCTAATCCTGTTACCAGTGG
CTGCTGCCAGTGGCGATAAGTCGTGTCTTACCGGGTTGGACTCAAGACGATAGTTACCGGATAAGGCGCA
GCGGTCGGGCTGAACGGGGGGTTCGTGCACACAGCCCAGCTTGGAGCGAACGACCTACACCGAACTGAGA
TACCTACAGCGTGAGCTATGAGAAAGCGCCACGCTTCCCGAAGGGAGAAAGGCGGACAGGTATCCGGTAA
GCGGCAGGGTCGGAACAGGAGAGCGCACGAGGGAGCTTCCAGGGGGAAACGCCTGGTATCTTTATAGTCC
TGTCGGGTTTCGCCACCTCTGACTTGAGCGTCGATTTTTGTGATGCTCGTCAGGGGGGCGGAGCCTATGG
AAAAACGCCAGCAACGCGGCCTTTTTACGGTTCCTGGCCTTTTGCTGGCCTTTTGCTCACATGTTCTTTC
CTGCGTTGTCGACAGAGCCCGGGCGGCATCAGAGCAGATTGTACTGAGAGTGCACCATAATCGGCATTTT
CTTTTGCGTTTTTATTTGTTAACTGTTAATTGTCCTTGTTCAAGGATGCTGTCTTTGACAACAGATGTTT
TCTTGCCTTTGATGTTCAGCAGGAAGCTAGGCGCAAACGTTGATTGTTTGTCTGCGTAGAATCCTCTGTT
TGTCATATAGCTTGTAATCACGACATTGTTTCCTTTCGCTTGAGGTACAGCGAAGTGTGAGTAAGTAAAG
GTTACATCGTTAGGATCAAGATCCATTTTTAACACAAGGCCAGTTTTGTTCAGCGGCTTGTATGGGCCAG
TTAAAGAATTAGAAACATAACCAAGCATGTAAATATCGTTAGACGTAATGCCGTCAATCGTCATTTTTGA
TCCGCGGGAGTCAGTGAACAGATACCATTTGCCGTTCATTTTAAAGACGTTCGCGCGTTCAATTTCATCT
GTTACTGTGTTAGATGCAATCAGCGGTTTCATCACTTTTTTCAGTGTGTAATCATCGTTTAGCTCAATCA
TACCGAGAGCGCCGTTTGCTAACTCAGCCGTGCGTTTTTTATCGCTTTGCAGAAGTTTTTGACTTTCTTG
ACGGAAGAATGATGTGCTTTTGCCATAGTATGCTTTGTTAAATAAAGATTCTTCGCCTTGGTAGCCATCT
TCAGTTCCAGTGTTTGCTTCAAATACTAAGTATTTGTGGCCTTTATCTTCTACGTAGTGAGGATCTCTCA
GCGTATGGTTGTCGCCTGAGCTGTAGTTGCCTTCATCGATGAACTGCTGTACATTTTGATACGTTTTTCC
GTCACCGTCAAAGATTGATTTATAATCCTCTACACCGTTGATGTTCAAAGAGCTGTCTGATGCTGATACG
TTAACTTGTGCAGTTGTCAGTGTTTGTTTGCCGTAATGTTTACCGGAGAAATCAGTGTAGAATAAACGGA
TTTTTCCGTCAGATGTAAATGTGGCTGAACCTGACCATTCTTGTGTTTGGTCTTTTAGGATAGAATCATT
TGCATCGAATTTGTCGCTGTCTTTAAAGACGCGGCCAGCGTTTTTCCAGCTGTCAATAGAAGTTTCGCCG
ACTTTTTGATAGAACATGTAAATCGATGTGTCATCCGCATTTTTAGGATCTCCGGCTAATGCAAAGACGA
TGTGGTAGCCGTGATAGTTTGCGACAGTGCCGTCAGCGTTTTGTAATGGCCAGCTGTCCCAAACGTCCAG
GCCTTTTGCAGAAGAGATATTTTTAATTGTGGACGAATCGAACTCAGGAACTTGATATTTTTCATTTTTT
TGCTGTTCAGGGATTTGCAGCATATCATGGCGTGTAATATGGGAAATGCCGTATGTTTCCTTATATGGCT
TTTGGTTCGTTTCTTTCGCAAACGCTTGAGTTGCGCCTCCTGCCAGCAGTGCGGTAGTAAAGGTTAATAC
TGTTGCTTGTTTTGCAAACTTTTTGATGTTCATCGTTCATGTCTCCTTTTTTATGTACTGTGTTAGCGGT
CTGCTTCTTCCAGCCCTCCTGTTTGAAGATGGCAAGTTAGTTACGCACAATAAAAAAAGACCTAAAATAT
GTAAGGGGTGACGCCAAAGTATACACTTTGCCCTTTACACATTTTAGGTCTTGCCTGCTTTATCAGTAAC
AAACCCGCGCGATTTACTTTTCGACCTCATTCTATTAGACTCTCGTTTGGATTGCAACTGGTCTATTTTC
CTCTTTTGTTTGATAGAAAATCATAAAAGGATTTGCAGACTACGGGCCTAAAGAACTAAAAAATCTATCT
GTTTCTTTTCATTCTCTGTATTTTTTATAGTTTCTGTTGCATGGGCATAAAGTTGCCTTAAGTTGACAAT
TAATCATCCGGCTCGTATAATGTGTGGCGAGACCAGGAGGAAAAACATATGCGTAAATGTGAAGAACTGT
TCACCGGTGTTGTTCCGATCCTGGTTGAACTGGATGGTGATGTTAACGGCCACAAATTCTCTGTTCGTGG
TGAAGGTGAAGGTGATGCAACCAACGGTAAACTGACCCTGAAATTCATCTGCACTACCGGTAAACTGCCG
GTTCCATGGCCGACTCTGGTGACTACCCTGACCTATGGTGTTCAGTGTTTTTCTCGTTACCCGGATCACA
TGAAGCAGCATGATTTCTTCAAATCTGCAATGCCGGAAGGTTATGTACAGGAGCGCACCATTTCTTTCAA
AGACGATGGCACCTACAAAACCCGTGCAGAGGTTAAATTTGAAGGTGATACTCTGGTGAACCGTATTGAA
CTGAAAGGCATTGATTTCAAAGAGGACGGCAACATCCTGGGCCACAAACTGGAATATAACTTCAACTCCC
ATAACGTTTACATCACCGCAGACAAACAGAAGAACGGTATCAAAGCTAACTTCAAAATTCGCCATAACGT
TGAAGACGGTAGCGTACAGCTGGCGGACCACTACCAGCAGAACACTCCGATCGGTGATGGTCCGGTTCTG
CTGCCGGATAACCACTACCTGTCCACCCAGTCTAAACTGTCCAAAGACCCGAACGAAAAGCGCGACCACA
TGGTGCTGCTGGAGTTCGTTACTGCCGCAGGTATCACGCACGGCATGGATGAACTCTACAAATAAGGTCT
CAGTTTTAGAGCTAGAAATAGCAAGTTAAAATAAGGCTAGTCCGTTATCAACTTGAAAAAGTGGCACCGA
GTCGGTGCTTTTTTTGAGATCTGTCCATACCCATGGTCTAGATTGACAATTAATCATCCGGCTCGTATAA
TGTGTGGAATTGTGAGCGGATAACAATTTCACACCCTAGGCCGCGGCCGCGCGAATTCAAGCCGAAGAGA
AGTAAGCCATGGACCACTACCTCGACATTCGCTTGCGACCGGACCCGGAATTTCCCCCGGCGCAACTCAT
GAGCGTGCTCTTCGGCAAGCTCCACCAGGCCCTGGTGGCACAGGGCGGGGACAGGATCGGCGTGAGCTTC
CCCGACCTCGACGAAAGCCGCTCCCGGCTGGGCGAGCGCCTGCGCATTCATGCCTCGGCGGACGACCTTC
GTGCCCTGCTCGCCCGGCCCTGGCTGGAAGGGTTGCGGGACCATCTGCAATTCGGAGAACCGGCAGTCGT
GCCTCACCCCACACCGTACCGTCAGGTCAGTCGGGTTCAGGCGAAAAGCAATCCGGAACGCCTGCGGCGG
CGGCTCATGCGCCGGCACGATCTGAGTGAGGAGGAGGCTCGGAAACGCATTCCCGATACGGTCGCGAGAG
CCTTGGACCTGCCCTTCGTCACGCTACGCAGCCAGAGCACCGGACAGCACTTCCGTCTCTTCATCCGCCA
CGGGCCGTTGCAGGTGACGGCAGAGGAAGGAGGATTCACCTGTTACGGGTTGAGCAAAGGAGGTTTCGTT
CCCTGGTTCTGACTCGAGGCATCAACGACAAGCCCCGGCTATCCCGATAGCCGGGGCTTTGTCTTGACGG
TGTACAAGAACCTCTTTACTATTTTGTACCCCGAAAATTGGCAGGGCGCACGCTCTGTCATTTCGTTTGT
GTGTCGTAAGACAATCAGTGGAGCTATAGATGAGTAGCGAAACCGGTCCGGTTGCAGTGGATCCGACCCT
GCGCCGTCGCATTGAACCGCACGAGTTTGAAGTGTTCTTTGATCCGCGCGAGCTGCGCAAAGAAACTTGC
CTGCTGTACGAGATTAACTGGGGTGGCCGCCATAGCATCTGGCGCCATACCAGCCAGAACACCAATAAGC
ACGTGGAAGTGAATTTTATTGAAAAATTTACCACCGAGCGCTACTTCTGCCCTAATACCCGCTGCAGCAT
CACCTGGTTTCTGAGCTGGAGCCCGTGCGGCGAATGTAGTCGCGCCATTACCGAGTTCCTGAGCCGCTAT
CCGCATGTGACCCTGTTCATCTACATCGCCCGTCTGTACCATCACGCCGATCCGCGCAATCGCCAAGGTC
TGCGTGATCTGATTAGCAGCGGTGTGACCATCCAGATCATGACCGAACAAGAGAGCGGCTATTGCTGGCG
CAACTTCGTGAACTATTCTCCGAGCAACGAAGCCCACTGGCCGCGTTATCCGCATCTGTGGGTGCGCCTG
TATGTGCTGGAGCTGTACTGCATCATCCTGGGCCTGCCGCCTTGCCTGAATATTCTGCGCCGTAAACAGC
CGCAACTGACATTCTTCACCATCGCACTGCAGAGCTGCCATTATCAGCGCCTGCCGCCGCACATTTTATG
GGCCACCGGTCTGAAAAGCGGTAGTGAAACTCCGGGCACAAGCGAAAGCGCAACCACGGAAAGTGATAAG
AAATACTCAATAGGCTTAGCTATCGGCACAAATAGCGTCGGATGGGCGGTGATCACTGATGAATATAAGG
TTCCGTCTAAAAAGTTCAAGGTTCTGGGAAATACAGACCGCCACAGTATCAAAAAAAATCTTATAGGGGC
TCTTTTATTTGACAGTGGAGAGACAGCGGAAGCGACTCGTCTCAAACGGACAGCTCGTAGAAGGTATACA
CGTCGGAAGAATCGTATTTGTTATCTACAGGAGATTTTTTCAAATGAGATGGCGAAAGTAGATGATAGTT
TCTTTCATCGACTTGAAGAGTCTTTTTTGGTGGAAGAAGACAAGAAGCATGAACGTCATCCTATTTTTGG
AAATATAGTAGATGAAGTTGCTTATCATGAGAAATATCCAACTATCTATCATCTGCGAAAAAAATTGGTA
GATTCTACTGATAAAGCGGATTTGCGCTTAATCTATTTGGCCTTAGCGCATATGATTAAGTTTCGTGGTC
ATTTTTTGATTGAGGGAGATTTAAATCCTGATAATAGTGATGTGGACAAACTATTTATCCAGTTGGTACA
AACCTACAATCAATTATTTGAAGAAAACCCTATTAACGCAAGTGGAGTAGATGCTAAAGCGATTCTTTCT
GCACGATTGAGTAAATCAAGACGATTAGAAAATCTCATTGCTCAGCTCCCCGGTGAGAAGAAAAATGGCT
TATTTGGGAATCTCATTGCTTTGTCATTGGGTTTGACCCCTAATTTTAAATCAAATTTTGATTTGGCAGA
AGATGCTAAATTACAGCTTTCAAAAGATACTTACGATGATGATTTAGATAATTTATTGGCGCAAATTGGA
GATCAATATGCTGATTTGTTTTTGGCAGCTAAGAATTTATCAGATGCTATTTTACTTTCAGATATCCTAA
GAGTAAATACTGAAATAACTAAGGCTCCCCTATCAGCTTCAATGATTAAACGCTACGATGAACATCATCA
AGACTTGACTCTTTTAAAAGCTTTAGTTCGACAACAACTTCCAGAAAAGTATAAAGAAATCTTTTTTGAT
CAATCAAAAAACGGATATGCAGGTTATATTGATGGGGGAGCTAGCCAAGAAGAATTTTATAAATTTATCA
AACCAATTTTAGAAAAAATGGATGGTACTGAGGAATTATTGGTGAAACTAAATCGTGAAGATTTGCTGCG
CAAGCAACGGACCTTTGACAACGGCTCTATTCCCCATCAAATTCACTTGGGTGAGCTGCATGCTATTTTG
AGAAGACAAGAAGACTTTTATCCATTTTTAAAAGACAATCGTGAGAAGATTGAAAAAATCTTGACTTTTC
GAATTCCTTATTATGTTGGTCCATTGGCGCGTGGCAATAGTCGTTTTGCATGGATGACTCGGAAGTCTGA
AGAAACAATTACCCCATGGAATTTTGAAGAAGTTGTCGATAAAGGTGCTTCAGCTCAATCATTTATTGAA
CGCATGACAAACTTTGATAAAAATCTTCCAAATGAAAAAGTACTACCAAAACATAGTTTGCTTTATGAGT
ATTTTACGGTTTATAACGAATTGACAAAGGTCAAATATGTTACTGAAGGAATGCGAAAACCA
